LOCUS       Exported 6218 bp ds-DNA circular SYN 12-MAY-2021
DEFINITION  synthetic circular DNA
ACCESSION   .
VERSION     .
KEYWORDS    pcDNA5/FRT/TO V5 DNAJB5
SOURCE      synthetic DNA construct
  ORGANISM  synthetic DNA construct
REFERENCE   1 (bases 1 to 6218)
  AUTHORS   Hageman J, Kampinga HH
  TITLE     Computational analysis of the human HSPH/HSPA/DNAJ family and
            cloning of a human HSPH/HSPA/DNAJ expression library.
  JOURNAL   Cell Stress Chaperones. 2008 Aug 7. ():.
  PUBMED    18686016
REFERENCE   2 (bases 1 to 6218)
  AUTHORS   .
  TITLE     Direct Submission
  JOURNAL   Exported May 12, 2021 from SnapGene Server 1.1.58
            http://www.snapgene.com
FEATURES             Location/Qualifiers
     source          1..6218
                     /organism="synthetic DNA construct"
                     /mol_type="other DNA"
     primer_bind     complement(44..63)
                     /label=pRS-marker
                     /note="pRS vectors, use to sequence yeast selectable
                     marker"
     enhancer        235..614
                     /label=CMV enhancer
                     /note="human cytomegalovirus immediate early enhancer"
     promoter        615..818
                     /label=CMV promoter
                     /note="human cytomegalovirus (CMV) immediate early
                     promoter"
     primer_bind     769..789
                     /label=CMV-F
                     /note="Human CMV immediate early promoter, forward primer"
     protein_bind    820..838
                     /gene="tetO"
                     /label=tet operator
                     /bound_moiety="tetracycline repressor TetR"
                     /note="bacterial operator O2 for the tetR and tetA genes"
     protein_bind    841..859
                     /gene="tetO"
                     /label=tet operator
                     /bound_moiety="tetracycline repressor TetR"
                     /note="bacterial operator O2 for the tetR and tetA genes"
     primer_bind     869..893
                     /label=LNCX
                     /note="Human CMV promoter, forward primer"
     CDS             996..1037
                     /codon_start=1
                     /product="epitope tag from simian virus 5"
                     /label=V5 tag
                     /translation="GKPIPNPLLGLDST"
     primer_bind     complement(2170..2187)
                     /label=BGH-rev
                     /note="Bovine growth hormone terminator, reverse primer.
                     Also called BGH reverse"
     polyA_signal    2176..2400
                     /label=bGH poly(A) signal
                     /note="bovine growth hormone polyadenylation signal"
     primer_bind     complement(2533..2552)
                     /label=F1ori-R
                     /note="F1 origin, reverse primer"
     protein_bind    2684..2731
                     /label=FRT
                     /bound_moiety="FLP recombinase from the Saccharomyces
                     cerevisiae 2u plasmid"
                     /note="FLP-mediated recombination occurs in the 8-bp core
                     sequence TCTAGAAA (Turan and Bode, 2011)."
     CDS             2739..3761
                     /codon_start=1
                     /gene="aph(4)-Ia"
                     /product="aminoglycoside phosphotransferase from E. coli"
                     /label=HygR
                     /note="confers resistance to hygromycin"
                     /translation="KKPELTATSVEKFLIEKFDSVSDLMQLSEGEESRAFSFDVGGRGY
                     VLRVNSCADGFYKDRYVYRHFASAALPIPEVLDIGEFSESLTYCISRRAQGVTLQDLPE
                     TELPAVLQPVAEAMDAIAAADLSQTSGFGPFGPQGIGQYTTWRDFICAIADPHVYHWQT
                     VMDDTVSASVAQALDELMLWAEDCPEVRHLVHADFGSNNVLTDNGRITAVIDWSEAMFG
                     DSQYEVANIFFWRPWLACMEQQTRYFERRHPELAGSPRLRAYMLRIGLDQLYQSLVDGN
                     FDDAAWAQGRCDAIVRSGAGTVGRTQIARRSAAVWTDGCVEVLADSGNRRPSTRPRAKE
                     "
     polyA_signal    3891..4012
                     /label=SV40 poly(A) signal
                     /note="SV40 polyadenylation signal"
     primer_bind     complement(3928..3947)
                     /label=SV40pA-R
                     /note="SV40 polyA, reverse primer"
     primer_bind     3982..4001
                     /label=EBV-rev
                     /note="SV40 polyA terminator, reverse primer"
     primer_bind     complement(4061..4077)
                     /label=M13 rev
                     /note="common sequencing primer, one of multiple similar
                     variants"
     primer_bind     complement(4061..4077)
                     /label=M13 Reverse
                     /note="In lacZ gene. Also called M13-rev"
     primer_bind     complement(4074..4096)
                     /label=M13/pUC Reverse
                     /note="In lacZ gene"
     protein_bind    4085..4101
                     /label=lac operator
                     /bound_moiety="lac repressor encoded by lacI"
                     /note="The lac repressor binds to the lac operator to
                     inhibit transcription in E. coli. This inhibition can be
                     relieved by adding lactose or
                     isopropyl-beta-D-thiogalactopyranoside (IPTG)."
     promoter        complement(4109..4139)
                     /label=lac promoter
                     /note="promoter for the E. coli lac operon"
     protein_bind    4154..4175
                     /label=CAP binding site
                     /bound_moiety="E. coli catabolite activator protein"
                     /note="CAP binding activates transcription in the presence
                     of cAMP."
     primer_bind     complement(4292..4309)
                     /label=L4440
                     /note="L4440 vector, forward primer"
     rep_origin      complement(4463..5051)
                     /direction=LEFT
                     /label=ori
                     /note="high-copy-number ColE1/pMB1/pBR322/pUC origin of
                     replication"
     primer_bind     complement(4543..4562)
                     /label=pBR322ori-F
                     /note="pBR322 origin, forward primer"
     CDS             complement(5222..6082)
                     /codon_start=1
                     /gene="bla"
                     /product="beta-lactamase"
                     /label=AmpR
                     /note="confers resistance to ampicillin, carbenicillin, and
                     related antibiotics"
                     /translation="MSIQHFRVALIPFFAAFCLPVFAHPETLVKVKDAEDQLGARVGYI
                     ELDLNSGKILESFRPEERFPMMSTFKVLLCGAVLSRIDAGQEQLGRRIHYSQNDLVEYS
                     PVTEKHLTDGMTVRELCSAAITMSDNTAANLLLTTIGGPKELTAFLHNMGDHVTRLDRW
                     EPELNEAIPNDERDTTMPVAMATTLRKLLTGELLTLASRQQLIDWMEADKVAGPLLRSA
                     LPAGWFIADKSGAGERGSRGIIAALGPDGKPSRIVVIYTTGSQATMDERNRQIAEIGAS
                     LIKHW"
     primer_bind     5845..5864
                     /label=Amp-R
                     /note="Ampicillin resistance gene, reverse primer"
     promoter        complement(6083..6187)
                     /gene="bla"
                     /label=AmpR promoter
ORIGIN
        1 gacggatcgg gagatctccc gatcccctat ggtgcactct cagtacaatc tgctctgatg
       61 ccgcatagtt aagccagtat ctgctccctg cttgtgtgtt ggaggtcgct gagtagtgcg
      121 cgagcaaaat ttaagctaca acaaggcaag gcttgaccga caattgcatg aagaatctgc
      181 ttagggttag gcgttttgcg ctgcttcgcg atgtacgggc cagatatacg cgttgacatt
      241 gattattgac tagttattaa tagtaatcaa ttacggggtc attagttcat agcccatata
      301 tggagttccg cgttacataa cttacggtaa atggcccgcc tggctgaccg cccaacgacc
      361 cccgcccatt gacgtcaata atgacgtatg ttcccatagt aacgccaata gggactttcc
      421 attgacgtca atgggtggag tatttacggt aaactgccca cttggcagta catcaagtgt
      481 atcatatgcc aagtacgccc cctattgacg tcaatgacgg taaatggccc gcctggcatt
      541 atgcccagta catgacctta tgggactttc ctacttggca gtacatctac gtattagtca
      601 tcgctattac catggtgatg cggttttggc agtacatcaa tgggcgtgga tagcggtttg
      661 actcacgggg atttccaagt ctccacccca ttgacgtcaa tgggagtttg ttttggcacc
      721 aaaatcaacg ggactttcca aaatgtcgta acaactccgc cccattgacg caaatgggcg
      781 gtaggcgtgt acggtgggag gtctatataa gcagagctct ccctatcagt gatagagatc
      841 tccctatcag tgatagagat cgtcgacgag ctcgtttagt gaaccgtcag atcgcctgga
      901 gacgccatcc acgctgtttt gacctccata gaagacaccg ggaccgatcc agcctccgga
      961 ctctagcgtt taaacttaag cttgaattca ccatgggtaa gcctatccct aaccctctcc
     1021 tcggtctcga ttctacggga tccactagtc cagtgtggtg gaattctgca gatatccagc
     1081 acagtggcgg ccgcaccatg ggaaaagatt attacaagat tcttgggatc ccatcggggg
     1141 ccaacgagga tgagatcaag aaagcctacc ggaagatggc cttgaagtac cacccagaca
     1201 agaataaaga acccaacgct gaggagaagt ttaaggagat tgcagaggcc tatgatgtgc
     1261 taagtgaccc caagaaacgg ggcctgtatg accagtatgg ggaggaaggc ctgaagaccg
     1321 gcggtggcac atcaggtggc tccagtggct cctttcacta cacctttcat ggggaccccc
     1381 atgccacctt tgcctccttc tttggtggct ccaacccctt cgatatcttc tttgccagca
     1441 gccgctccac tcggcccttc agtggctttg acccagatga catggatgtg gatgaagatg
     1501 aggacccatt tggcgctttc ggccgttttg gcttcaatgg gctgagtagg ggtccaaggc
     1561 gagccccaga accactgtac cctcggcgca aggtgcagga ccccccagtg gtgcacgagc
     1621 tgcgggtgtc cctggaggag atctaccatg gctccaccaa gcgcatgaag atcacaaggc
     1681 gtcgcctcaa ccctgatggg cgaactgtgc gcaccgagga caagatcctg cacatagtca
     1741 tcaagcgtgg ctggaaggaa ggcaccaaga tcaccttccc caaagaaggc gacgccacac
     1801 ctgacaacat ccctgctgac atcgtctttg tgctcaaaga caagccccat gcacacttcc
     1861 gccgagatgg caccaacgtg ctctacagtg ccctgatcag cctcaaggag gcgctgtgtg
     1921 gctgcactgt gaacattccc actatcgacg gccgagtgat ccctttgccc tgcaatgatg
     1981 tcatcaagcc aggcaccgtg aagagactcc gtggggaggg ccttcccttc cccaaagtgc
     2041 caactcagcg aggagacctc attgttgagt tcaaagttcg cttcccagac agattaacac
     2101 cacagacaag acagatcctt aagcagcacc taccctgttc ctaggggccc gtttaaaccc
     2161 gctgatcagc ctcgactgtg ccttctagtt gccagccatc tgttgtttgc ccctcccccg
     2221 tgccttcctt gaccctggaa ggtgccactc ccactgtcct ttcctaataa aatgaggaaa
     2281 ttgcatcgca ttgtctgagt aggtgtcatt ctattctggg gggtggggtg gggcaggaca
     2341 gcaaggggga ggattgggaa gacaatagca ggcatgctgg ggatgcggtg ggctctatgg
     2401 cttctgaggc ggaaagaacc agctggggct ctagggggta tccccnnnnn nnnnnnnnnn
     2461 nnnnnnnnnn nnnnnnnnnn nnnnnnnnnn nnnnnnnnnn nnnnnnnnnn nnnnnnnnnn
     2521 nnnnnnnnnn nnnnnnnnnn nnnnnnnnnn nnnnnnnnnn nnnnnnnnnc nnnnnnnnnn
     2581 nnnnnnnnnn nnnnnnnnnn nnnnnnnnnn nnnnnnnnnn nnnnnnnnnn nnnnnnnnnn
     2641 nnnnnnnnnn nnnnnnnnnn nagggtgatg gttcacgtac ctagaagttc ctattccgaa
     2701 gttcctattc tctagaaagt ataggaactt ccttggccaa aaagcctgaa ctcaccgcga
     2761 cgtctgtcga gaagtttctg atcgaaaagt tcgacagcgt ctccgacctg atgcagctct
     2821 cggagggcga agaatctcgt gctttcagct tcgatgtagg agggcgtgga tatgtcctgc
     2881 gggtaaatag ctgcgccgat ggtttctaca aagatcgtta tgtttatcgg cactttgcat
     2941 cggccgcgct cccgattccg gaagtgcttg acattgggga attcagcgag agcctgacct
     3001 attgcatctc ccgccgtgca cagggtgtca cgttgcaaga cctgcctgaa accgaactgc
     3061 ccgctgttct gcagccggtc gcggaggcca tggatgcgat cgctgcggcc gatcttagcc
     3121 agacgagcgg gttcggccca ttcggaccgc aaggaatcgg tcaatacact acatggcgtg
     3181 atttcatatg cgcgattgct gatccccatg tgtatcactg gcaaactgtg atggacgaca
     3241 ccgtcagtgc gtccgtcgcg caggctctcg atgagctgat gctttgggcc gaggactgcc
     3301 ccgaagtccg gcacctcgtg cacgcggatt tcggctccaa caatgtcctg acggacaatg
     3361 gccgcataac agcggtcatt gactggagcg aggcgatgtt cggggattcc caatacgagg
     3421 tcgccaacat cttcttctgg aggccgtggt tggcttgtat ggagcagcag acgcgctact
     3481 tcgagcggag gcatccggag cttgcaggat cgccgcggct ccgggcgtat atgctccgca
     3541 ttggtcttga ccaactctat cagagcttgg ttgacggcaa tttcgatgat gcagcttggg
     3601 cgcagggtcg atgcgacgca atcgtccgat ccggagccgg gactgtcggg cgtacacaaa
     3661 tcgcccgcag aagcgcggcc gtctggaccg atggctgtgt agaagtactc gccgatagtg
     3721 gaaaccgacg ccccagcact cgtccgaggg caaaggaata gcacgtacta cgagatttcg
     3781 attccaccgc cgccttctat gaaaggttgg gcttcggaat cgttttccgg gacgccggct
     3841 ggatgatcct ccagcgcggg gatctcatgc tggagttctt cgcccacccc aacttgttta
     3901 ttgcagctta taatggttac aaataaagca atagcatcac aaatttcaca aataaagcat
     3961 ttttttcact gcattctagt tgtggtttgt ccaaactcat caatgtatct tatcatgtct
     4021 gtataccgtc gacctctagc tagagcttgg cgtaatcatg gtcatagctg tttcctgtgt
     4081 gaaattgtta tccgctcaca attccacaca acatacgagc cggaagcata aagtgtaaag
     4141 cctggggtgc ctaatgagtg agctaactca cattaattgc gttgcgctca ctgcccgctt
     4201 tccagtcggg aaacctgtcg tgccagctgc attaatgaat cggccaacgc gcggggagag
     4261 gcggtttgcg tattgggcgc tcttccgctt cctcgctcac tgactcgctg cgctcggtcg
     4321 ttcggctgcg gcgagcggta tcagctcact caaaggcggt aatacggtta tccacagaat
     4381 caggggataa cgcaggaaag aacatgtgag caaaaggcca gcaaaaggcc aggaaccgta
     4441 aaaaggccgc gttgctggcg tttttccata ggctccgccc ccctgacgag catcacaaaa
     4501 atcgacgctc aagtcagagg tggcgaaacc cgacaggact ataaagatac caggcgtttc
     4561 cccctggaag ctccctcgtg cgctctcctg ttccgaccct gccgcttacc ggatacctgt
     4621 ccgcctttct cccttcggga agcgtggcgc tttctcatag ctcacgctgt aggtatctca
     4681 gttcggtgta ggtcgttcgc tccaagctgg gctgtgtgca cgaacccccc gttcagcccg
     4741 accgctgcgc cttatccggt aactatcgtc ttgagtccaa cccggtaaga cacgacttat
     4801 cgccactggc agcagccact ggtaacagga ttagcagagc gaggtatgta ggcggtgcta
     4861 cagagttctt gaagtggtgg cctaactacg gctacactag aagaacagta tttggtatct
     4921 gcgctctgct gaagccagtt accttcggaa aaagagttgg tagctcttga tccggcaaac
     4981 aaaccaccgc tggtagcggt ggtttttttg tttgcaagca gcagattacg cgcagaaaaa
     5041 aaggatctca agaagatcct ttgatctttt ctacggggtc tgacgctcag tggaacgaaa
     5101 actcacgtta agggattttg gtcatgagat tatcaaaaag gatcttcacc tagatccttt
     5161 taaattaaaa atgaagtttt aaatcaatct aaagtatata tgagtaaact tggtctgaca
     5221 gttaccaatg cttaatcagt gaggcaccta tctcagcgat ctgtctattt cgttcatcca
     5281 tagttgcctg actccccgtc gtgtagataa ctacgatacg ggagggctta ccatctggcc
     5341 ccagtgctgc aatgataccg cgagacccac gctcaccggc tccagattta tcagcaataa
     5401 accagccagc cggaagggcc gagcgcagaa gtggtcctgc aactttatcc gcctccatcc
     5461 agtctattaa ttgttgccgg gaagctagag taagtagttc gccagttaat agtttgcgca
     5521 acgttgttgc cattgctaca ggcatcgtgg tgtcacgctc gtcgtttggt atggcttcat
     5581 tcagctccgg ttcccaacga tcaaggcgag ttacatgatc ccccatgttg tgcaaaaaag
     5641 cggttagctc cttcggtcct ccgatcgttg tcagaagtaa gttggccgca gtgttatcac
     5701 tcatggttat ggcagcactg cataattctc ttactgtcat gccatccgta agatgctttt
     5761 ctgtgactgg tgagtactca accaagtcat tctgagaata gtgtatgcgg cgaccgagtt
     5821 gctcttgccc ggcgtcaata cgggataata ccgcgccaca tagcagaact ttaaaagtgc
     5881 tcatcattgg aaaacgttct tcggggcgaa aactctcaag gatcttaccg ctgttgagat
     5941 ccagttcgat gtaacccact cgtgcaccca actgatcttc agcatctttt actttcacca
     6001 gcgtttctgg gtgagcaaaa acaggaaggc aaaatgccgc aaaaaaggga ataagggcga
     6061 cacggaaatg ttgaatactc atactcttcc tttttcaata ttattgaagc atttatcagg
     6121 gttattgtct catgagcgga tacatatttg aatgtattta gaaaaataaa caaatagggg
     6181 ttccgcgcac atttccccga aaagtgccac ctgacgtc
//
