[The description below was written by a language model from this plasmid's Addgene catalogue record and the feature table of its GenBank file.]
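Description:
pcDNA5/FRT/TO V5 DNAJB5 is a mammalian expression plasmid built on the Invitrogen pcDNA5/FRT/TO backbone, carrying the human DNAJB5 (Hsc40) coding sequence, a member of the DNAJ/Hsp40 subfamily B co-chaperones. It is maintained in E. coli at high copy through a ColE1/pUC-type origin and selected with ampicillin via the bla gene. The insert was placed between NotI and ApaI sites, downstream of a V5 epitope tag supplied by the modified backbone, so the protein is produced with an N-terminal V5 tag for detection or immunoprecipitation. The annotated feature table marks the V5 tag but does not separately annotate the DNAJB5 open reading frame, which presumably lies in the unannotated stretch between the tag and the bGH polyadenylation signal.

Transcription is driven by the CMV immediate-early enhancer and promoter, followed by two tet operator sites. In cells expressing the Tet repressor, the operators keep the promoter silent until tetracycline or doxycycline is added, while in cells lacking the repressor expression is constitutive. Downstream of the expression cassette sits an FRT site directly ahead of a hygromycin resistance coding sequence with an SV40 poly(A) signal. No promoter is annotated for this marker, consistent with the Flp-In design, in which FLP-mediated recombination into a genomic FRT site in a suitable host line is what activates hygromycin resistance, yielding isogenic, single-site stable lines.

The construct belongs to a library of human HSPH/HSPA/DNAJ chaperone expression clones. The depositor notes that the genes were amplified from a pooled reference RNA derived from ten cell lines, so polymorphisms with possible functional consequences may be present, and that clones were sequence-verified only for the presence of the correct gene.
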