Addgene plasmid #19527: pcDNA5/FRT/TO V5 DNAJB5
Depositing lab: Harm Kampinga. Depositing organization: University Medical Center Groningen. Publication: Computational analysis of the human HSPH/HSPA/DNAJ family and cloning of a human HSPH/HSPA/DNAJ expression library. Hageman J, Kampinga HH. Cell Stress Chaperones. 2009 Jan;14(1):1-21. doi: 10.1007/s12192-008-0060-2. Epub 2008 Aug 7. PubMed 18686016.
Backbone
  Vector backbone: pcDNA5/FRT/TO
  Backbone manufacturer: Invitrogen
  Backbone size w/o insert (bp): 5137
  Vector type: Mammalian Expression
  Selectable markers: Hygromycin
Growth in bacteria
  Bacterial resistance: Ampicillin, 100 μg/mL
  Growth temperature: 37°C
  Growth strain: DH5alpha
  Copy number: High Copy
Gene/Insert
  Gene/Insert name: DnaJ (Hsp40) homolog, subfamily B, member 5 (alt names: DNAJB5; Hsc40; KIAA1045)
  Species: H. sapiens (human)
  Insert size (bp): 1151
  Entrez Gene: DNAJB5 (a.k.a. Hsc40)
  Tag / fusion protein: V5 (N terminal on backbone)
  Cloning method: Restriction Enzyme; 5′ cloning site NotI (not destroyed); 3′ cloning site ApaI (not destroyed)
  Sequencing primers: 5′ LNCX; 3′ BGH-rev
Terms and licenses: Academic/Nonprofit Terms; Industry Terms: Not Available to Industry
Depositor comments: Part of the HSP40 gene family Disclaimer: For cloning the various HSP genes, the Stratagene reference RNA for cDNA synthesis was used and genes were amplified from this mixture that originates from 10 different cell lines from different somatic origin and ultimately coming from 10 different individuals. This strategy was used to maximize the chance for the presence of individual HSP transcripts. Users must be aware that this mixture thus represents 20 complete haploid genomes, meaning that for each individual gene there might be polymorphisms that could potentially have functional consequences. The library was sequence verified only for the presence of the correct gene.
How to cite: pcDNA5/FRT/TO V5 DNAJB5 was a gift from Harm Kampinga (Addgene plasmid # 19527 ; http://n2t.net/addgene:19527 ; RRID:Addgene_19527)
