>Addgene plasmid #19527 | pcDNA5/FRT/TO V5 DNAJB5 | addgene partial sequence | sequence record 25304 | 19527 with BGH-rev
GGTAGGTGCTGCTTAAGGATCTGTCTTGTCTGTGGTGTTAATCTGTCTGGGAAGCGAACTTTGAACTCAA
CAATGAGGTCTCCTCGCTGAGTTGGCACTTTGGGGAAGGGAAGGCCCTCCCCACGGAGTCTCTTCACGGT
GCCTGGCTTGATGACATCATTGCAGGGCAAAGGGATCACTCGGCCGTCGATAGTGGGAATGTTCACAGTG
CAGCCACACAGCGCCTCCTTGAGGCTGATCAGGGCACTGTAGAGCACGTTGGTGCCATCTCGGCGGAAGT
GTGCATGGGGCTTGTCTTTGAGCACAAAGACGATGTCAGCAGGGATGTTGTCAGGTGTGGCGTCGCCTTC
TTTGGGGAAGGTGATCTTGGTGCCTTCCTTCCAGCCACGCTTGATGACTATGTGCAGGATCTTGTCCTCG
GTGCGCACAGTTCGCCCATCAGGGTTGAGGCGACGCCTTGTGATCTTCATGCGCTTGGTGGAGCCATGGT
AGATCTCCTCCAGGGACACCCGCAGCTCGTGCACCACTGGGGGGTCCTGCACCTTGCGCCGAGGGTACAG
TGGTTCTGGGGCTCGCCTTGGACCCCTACTCAGCCCATTGAAGCCAAAACGGCCGAAAGCGCCAAATGGG
TCCTCATCTTCATCCACATCCATGTCATCTGGGTCAAAGCCACTGAAGGGCCGAGTGGAGCGGCTGCTGG
CAAAGAAGATATCGAAGGGGTTGGAGCCACCAAAGAAGGAGGCAAAGGTGGCATGGGGGTCCCCATGAAA
GGTGTAGTGAAAGGAGCCACTGGAGCCACCTGATGTGCCACCGCCGGTCTTCAG
