>Addgene plasmid #19527 | pcDNA5/FRT/TO V5 DNAJB5 | addgene partial sequence | sequence record 35989 | CMV-F 5'-CGCAAATGGGCGGTAGGCGTG-3'
AGCAGAGCTCTCCCTATCAGTGATAGAGATCTCCCTATCAGTGATAGAGATCGTCGACGAGCTCGTTTAG
TGAACCGTCAGATCGCCTGGAGACGCCATCCACGCTGTTTTGACCTCCATAGAAGACACCGGGACCGATC
CAGCCTCCGGACTCTAGCGTTTAAACTTAAGCTTGAATTCACCATGGGTAAGCCTATCCCTAACCCTCTC
CTCGGTCTCGATTCTACGGGATCCACTAGTCCAGTGTGGTGGAATTCTGCAGATATCCAGCACAGTGGCG
GCCGCACCATGGGAAAAGATTATTACAAGATTCTTGGGATCCCATCGGGGGCCAACGAGGATGAGATCAA
GAAAGCCTACCGGAAGATGGCCTTGAAGTACCACCCAGACAAGAATAAAGAACCCAACGCTGAGGAGAAG
TTTAAGGAGATTGCAGAGGCCTATGATGTGCTAAGTGACCCCAAGAAACGGGGCCTGTATGACCAGTATG
GGGAGGAAGGCCTGAAGACCGGCGGTGGCACATCAGGTGGCTCCAGTGGCTCCTTTCACTACACCTTTCA
TGGGGACCCCCATGCCACCTTTGCCTCCTTCTTTGGTGGCTCCAACCCCTTCGATATCTTCTTTGCCAGC
